>Addgene plasmid #212751 | YIp211-ADH-NUbo-E3(63)-VSV | addgene full sequence | sequence record 420169 | Addgene NGS Result
TCTTCCGCTTCCTCGCTCACTGACTCGCTGCGCTCGGTCGTTCGGCTGCGGCGAGCGGTATCAGCTCACT
CAAAGGCGGTAATACGGTTATCCACAGAATCAGGGGATAACGCAGGAAAGAACATGTGAGCAAAAGGCCA
GCAAAAGGCCAGGAACCGTAAAAAGGCCGCGTTGCTGGCGTTTTTCCATAGGCTCCGCCCCCCTGACGAG
CATCACAAAAATCGACGCTCAAGTCAGAGGTGGCGAAACCCGACAGGACTATAAAGATACCAGGCGTTTC
CCCCTGGAAGCTCCCTCGTGCGCTCTCCTGTTCCGACCCTGCCGCTTACCGGATACCTGTCCGCCTTTCT
CCCTTCGGGAAGCGTGGCGCTTTCTCATAGCTCACGCTGTAGGTATCTCAGTTCGGTGTAGGTCGTTCGC
TCCAAGCTGGGCTGTGTGCACGAACCCCCCGTTCAGCCCGACCGCTGCGCCTTATCCGGTAACTATCGTC
TTGAGTCCAACCCGGTAAGACACGACTTATCGCCACTGGCAGCAGCCACTGGTAACAGGATTAGCAGAGC
GAGGTATGTAGGCGGTGCTACAGAGTTCTTGAAGTGGTGGCCTAACTACGGCTACACTAGAAGAACAGTA
TTTGGTATCTGCGCTCTGCTGAAGCCAGTTACCTTCGGAAAAAGAGTTGGTAGCTCTTGATCCGGCAAAC
AAACCACCGCTGGTAGCGGTGGTTTTTTTGTTTGCAAGCAGCAGATTACGCGCAGAAAAAAAGGATCTCA
AGAAGATCCTTTGATCTTTTCTACGGGGTCTGACGCTCAGTGGAACGAAAACTCACGTTAAGGGATTTTG
GTCATGAGATTATCAAAAAGGATCTTCACCTAGATCCTTTTAAATTAAAAATGAAGTTTTAAATCAATCT
AAAGTATATATGAGTAAACTTGGTCTGACAGTTACCAATGCTTAATCAGTGAGGCACCTATCTCAGCGAT
CTGTCTATTTCGTTCATCCATAGTTGCCTGACTCCCCGTCGTGTAGATAACTACGATACGGGAGGGCTTA
CCATCTGGCCCCAGTGCTGCAATGATACCGCGAGACCCACGCTCACCGGCTCCAGATTTATCAGCAATAA
ACCAGCCAGCCGGAAGGGCCGAGCGCAGAAGTGGTCCTGCAACTTTATCCGCCTCCATCCAGTCTATTAA
TTGTTGCCGGGAAGCTAGAGTAAGTAGTTCGCCAGTTAATAGTTTGCGCAACGTTGTTGCCATTGCTACA
GGCATCGTGGTGTCACGCTCGTCGTTTGGTATGGCTTCATTCAGCTCCGGTTCCCAACGATCAAGGCGAG
TTACATGATCCCCCATGTTGTGCAAAAAAGCGGTTAGCTCCTTCGGTCCTCCGATCGTTGTCAGAAGTAA
GTTGGCCGCAGTGTTATCACTCATGGTTATGGCAGCACTGCATAATTCTCTTACTGTCATGCCATCCGTA
AGATGCTTTTCTGTGACTGGTGAGTACTCAACCAAGTCATTCTGAGAATAGTGTATGCGGCGACCGAGTT
GCTCTTGCCCGGCGTCAATACGGGATAATACCGCGCCACATAGCAGAACTTTAAAAGTGCTCATCATTGG
AAAACGTTCTTCGGGGCGAAAACTCTCAAGGATCTTACCGCTGTTGAGATCCAGTTCGATGTAACCCACT
CGTGCACCCAACTGATCTTCAGCATCTTTTACTTTCACCAGCGTTTCTGGGTGAGCAAAAACAGGAAGGC
AAAATGCCGCAAAAAAGGGAATAAGGGCGACACGGAAATGTTGAATACTCATACTCTTCCTTTTTCAATA
TTATTGAAGCATTTATCAGGGTTATTGTCTCATGAGCGGATACATATTTGAATGTATTTAGAAAAATAAA
CAAATAGGGGTTCCGCGCACATTTCCCCGAAAAGTGCCACCTGACGTCTAAGAAACCATTATTATCATGA
CATTAACCTATAAAAATAGGCGTATCACGAGGCCAGCTTTTCAATTCATCATTTTTTTTTTATTCTTTTT
TTTGATTTCGGTTTCCTTGAAATTTTTTTGATTCGGTAATCTCCGAACAGAAGGAAGAACGAAGGAAGGA
GCACAGACTTAGATTGGTATATATACGCATATGTAGTGTTGAAGAAACATGAAATTGCCCAGTATTCTTA
ACCCAACTGCACAGAACAAAAACATGCAGGAAACGAAGATAAATCATGTCGAAAGCTACATATAAGGAAC
GTGCTGCTACTCATCCTAGTCCTGTTGCTGCCAAGCTATTTAATATCATGCACGAAAAGCAAACAAACTT
GTGTGCTTCATTGGATGTTCGTACCACCAAGGAATTACTGGAGTTAGTTGAAGCATTAGGTCCCAAAATT
TGTTTACTAAAAACACATGTGGATATCTTGACTGATTTTTCCATGGAGGGCACAGTTAAGCCGCTAAAGG
CATTATCCGCCAAGTACAATTTTTTACTCTTCGAAGACAGAAAATTTGCTGACATTGGTAATACAGTCAA
ATTGCAGTACTCTGCGGGTGTATACAGAATAGCAGAATGGGCAGACATTACGAATGCACACGGTGTGGTG
GGCCCAGGTATTGTTAGCGGTTTGAAGCAGGCGGCAGAAGAAGTAACAAAGGAACCTAGAGGCCTTTTGA
TGTTAGCAGAATTGTCATGCAAGGGCTCCCTATCTACTGGAGAATATACTAAGGGTACTGTTGACATTGC
GAAGAGCGACAAAGATTTTGTTATCGGCTTTATTGCTCAAAGAGACATGGGTGGAAGAGATGAAGGTTAC
GATTGGTTGATTATGACACCCGGTGTGGGTTTAGATGACAAGGGAGACGCATTGGGTCAACAGTATAGAA
CCGTGGATGATGTGGTCTCTACAGGATCTGACATTATTATTGTTGGAAGAGGACTATTTGCAAAGGGAAG
GGATGCTAAGGTAGAGGGTGAACGTTACAGAAAAGCAGGCTGGGAAGCATATTTGAGAAGATGCGGCCAG
CAAAACTAAAAAACTGTATTATAAGTAAATGCATGTATACTAAACTCACAAATTAGAGCTTCAATTTAAT
TATATCAGTTATTACCCGCCCTTTCGTCTCGCGCGTTTCGGTGATGACGGTGAAAACCTCTGACACATGC
AGCTCCCGGAGACGGTCACAGCTTGTCTGTAAGCGGATGCCGGGAGCAGACAAGCCCGTCAGGGCGCGTC
AGCGGGTGTTGGCGGGTGTCGGGGCTGGCTTAACTATGCGGCATCAGAGCAGATTGTACTGAGAGTGCAC
CATATGCGGTGTGAAATACCGCACAGATGCGTAAGGAGAAAATACCGCATCAGGCGCCATTCGCCATTCA
GGCTGCGCAACTGTTGGGAAGGGCGATCGGTGCGGGCCTCTTCGCTATTACGCCAGCTGGCGAAAGGGGG
ATGTGCTGCAAGGCGATTAAGTTGGGTAACGCCAGGGTTTTCCCAGTCACGACGTTGTAAAACGACGGCC
AGTGAATTCCTTTTGTTGTTTCCGGGTGTACAATATGGACTTCCTCTTTTCTGGCAACCAAACCCATACA
TCGGGATTCCTATAATACCTTCGTTGGTCTCCCTAACATGTAGGTGGCGGAGGGGAGATATACAATAGAA
CAGATACCAGACAAGACATAATGGGCTAAACAAGACTACACCAATTACACTGCCTCATTGATGGTGGTAC
ATAACGAACTAATACTGTAGCCCTAGACTTGATAGCCATCATCATATCGAAGTTTCACTACCCTTTTTCC
ATTTGCCATCTATTGAAGTAATAATAGGCGCATGCAACTTCTTTTCTTTTTTTTTCTTTTCTCTCTCCCC
CGTTGTTGTCTCACCATATCCGCAATGACAAAAAAATGATGGAAGACACTAAAGGAAAAAATTAACGACA
AAGACAGCACCAACAGATGTCGTTGTTCCAGAGCTGATGAGGGGTATCTCGAAGCACACGAAACTTTTTC
CTTCCTTCATTCACGCACACTACTCTCTAATGAGCAACGGTATACGGCCTTCCTTCCAGTTACTTGAATT
TGAAATAAAAAAAAGTTTGCTGTCTTGCTATCAAGTATAAATAGACCTGCAATTATTAATCTTTTGTTTC
CTCGTCATTGTTCTCGTTCCCTTTCTTCCTTGTTTCTTTTTCTGCACAATATTTCAAGCTATACCAAGCA
TACAATCAACTCCGGATCAGTATGCAGATTTTCGTCAAGACTTTGACCGGTAAAACCGCAACATTGGAAG
TTGAATCTTCCGATACCATCGACAACGTTAAGTCGAAAATTCAAGACAAGGAAGGGATCCCTGGGTCTGG
GGCTTACCCATACGATGTTCCTGACTATGCGGGGAATGGTATCCTCTGGCATGAGATGTGGCATGAAGGC
CTGGAAGAGGCATCTCGTTTGTACTTTGGGGAAAGGAACGTGAAAGGCATGTTTGAGGTGCTGGAGCCCT
TGCATGCTATGATGGAACGGGGCCCCCAGACTCTGAAGGAAACATCCTTTAATCAGGCCTATGGTCGAGA
TTTAATGGAGGCCCAAGAGTGGTGCAGGAAGTACATGAAATCAGGGAATGTCAAGGACCTCCTCCAAGCC
TGGGACCTCTATTATCATGTGTTCCGACGAATCTCAAAGACTAGCGAATTGAATCTACTAGTATCCTCCA
CCAACAGAGATGTACGACTATCGCAAACTTCGGTACCACCAAATGCACTTGCACTTTCTGCACCAGATAG
CAACACTGATGAAGACGCGGAAATCCTGGAAGATTCGGTAGATCAATCCGGTACGGCATGCAGGAGCGAA
GAAAGTTCACAAAACGAGGAGGATCACTTCTGCCCTATTTGTAACTCAGATCTCACACAGTTTCCTGATG
AAGAAGAGACCAGAAAGCACGTAGAGGATTGCATACAGAGAGCTGAAAATGCCCAACAACATACGAATAC
GTCAGATGCAGCAGATGACTCCGTAAAAGAAAGCCCTGCCTTTCAAAATAGAATGTTAGTGTACAAGATA
TCGCCTAATACAACAGATAATGCAATTAAGGAGTGCCCGATTTGTTTTGAGAATATGGAACCCGGTGAGA
AAGTTGGGAGACTAGAATGCTTGTGTGTTTTCCATTATAAGTGTATTAAGAACTGGTTTCACAAAAGGGC
GCAAATGACTGCAGCCCAGAAGGGAAATGGACATGCTTTTGTTAAAAGGAACTTTTGTCCTTTCCATGAT
GCCGTATTTTTAATTAATTATACTGACATAGAAATGAACAGATTGGGAAAGTAGCTGCAGCCAAGCTAAT
TCCGGGCGAATTTCTTATGATTTATGATTTTTATTATTAAATAAGTTATAAAAAAAATAAGTGTATACAA
ATTTTAAAGTGACTCTTAGGTTTTAAAACGAAAATTCTTATTCTTGAGTAACTCTTTCCTGTAGGTCAGG
TTGCTTTCTCAGGTATAGCATGAGGTCGCTCTTATTGACCACACCTCTACCGGCATGCAAGCTTGGCGTA
ATCATGGTCATAGCTGTTTCCTGTGTGAAATTGTTATCCGCTCACAATTCCACACAACATACGAGCCGGA
AGCATAAAGTGTAAAGCCTGGGGTGCCTAATGAGTGAGCTAACTCACATTAATTGCGTTGCGCTCACTGC
CCGCTTTCCAGTCGGGAAACCTGTCGTGCCAGCTGCATTAATGAATCGGCCAACGCGCGGGGAGAGGCGG
TTTGCGTATTGGGCGC
Features (pLannotate 1.2.2; 18 found; start..end, strand, type, name):
    183..771     -  rep_origin     ori: high-copy-number ColE1/pMB1/pBR322/pUC origin of replication
    942..1802    -  CDS            AmpR: β-lactamase; bla; confers resistance to ampicillin, carbenicillin, and related antibiotics
   1803..1907    -  promoter       AmpR promoter: bla
   2000..2215    +  promoter       URA3 promoter: S. cerevisiae URA3
   2216..3019    +  CDS            URA3: orotidine-5'-phosphate decarboxylase, required for uracil biosynthesis; S. cerevisiae URA3; yeast auxotrophic marker, counterselectable with 5-fluoroorotic acid (5-FOA)
   3108..3143    +  CDS            rop (fragment): Rop protein, which maintains plasmids at low copy number; rop
   3245..3344    +  misc_feature   bom (fragment): basis of mobility region from pBR322
   3350..3507    -  CDS            lacZα (fragment): LacZα fragment of β-galactosidase; lacZ fragment
   3815..4211    +  promoter       ADH1 promoter: S. cerevisiae ADH1; promoter for alcohol dehydrogenase 1
   4222..4332    +  CDS            ubiquitin (fragment): Saccharomyces cerevisiae ubiquitin
   4345..4373    +  CDS            3xHA (fragment): three tandem HA epitope tags
   4381..4659    +  CDS            FRB*: T2098L mutant of FKBP-rapamycin binding domain of human FRAP binds synthetic ligands such as AP21967
   4669..5259    +  CDS            PIB1 (fragment): PIB1_YEAST - Experimental evidence at protein level: Swiss-Prot protein existence level 1. Functions as an E3 ubiquitin-protein ligase. Binds phospholipid vesicles containing phosphatidylinositol 3-phosphate. From Saccharomyces cerevisiae (strain ATCC 204508 / S288c) (Baker's yeast).
   5326..5513    +  terminator     ADH1 terminator: S. cerevisiae ADH1; transcription terminator for the S. cerevisiae alcohol dehydrogenase 1 (ADH1) gene
   5561..5577    -  protein_bind   lac operator: The lac repressor binds to the lac operator to inhibit transcription in E. coli. This inhibition can be relieved by adding lactose or isopropyl-β-D-thiogalactopyranoside (IPTG). lac repressor encoded by lacI
   5585..5615    -  promoter       lac promoter: promoter for the E. coli lac operon
   5630..5651    -  protein_bind   CAP binding site: CAP binding activates transcription in the presence of cAMP. E. coli catabolite activator protein
   5664..5756    -  CDS            lacI (fragment): lac repressor; lacI; The lac repressor binds to the lac operator to inhibit transcription in E. coli. This inhibition can be relieved by adding lactose or isopropyl-β-D-thiogalactopyranoside (IPTG).
