[The description below was written by a language model from this plasmid's Addgene catalogue record and pLannotate feature annotations shown in this document.]
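Description:
YIp211-ADH-NUbo-E3(63)-VSV is a yeast integrative expression plasmid built on the YIplac211 backbone for constitutive production of an engineered ubiquitin ligase fusion in Saccharomyces cerevisiae. It carries no yeast replication origin in the annotated 5,756 nt sequence, so stable maintenance in yeast depends on integration into the genome. Transformants are selected through the URA3 marker, which complements uracil auxotrophy and is counterselectable with 5-FOA. In E. coli the plasmid replicates from a high-copy ColE1/pUC-type origin and is selected with ampicillin via β-lactamase. Fragments of lacZα, the lac promoter/operator, rop, bom and lacI are backbone remnants flanking the cloning region.

The expression cassette is driven by the S. cerevisiae ADH1 promoter and closed by the ADH1 terminator. The annotated open reading frame begins with a fragment of yeast ubiquitin, which corresponds to the N-terminal "NUbo" tag listed in the record. This is followed by a short match to an HA epitope, the FRB* domain (the T2098L mutant of the FKBP-rapamycin binding domain of human FRAP), and a fragment of the yeast E3 ubiquitin ligase Pib1. The mix of human and yeast parts matches the two species given for the insert. The C-terminal VSV epitope named in the record was not picked up by the automated annotation, but there is unannotated space between the Pib1 fragment and the terminator.

The associated publication describes an inducible, linkage-specific polyubiquitylation tool. The FRB* domain suggests that the ligase is recruited to a partner protein by chemically induced dimerisation, and the "63" in the name presumably denotes K63 linkage specificity, though the record does not spell out either point.
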