Addgene plasmid #212751: YIp211-ADH-NUbo-E3(63)-VSV
Purpose: Constitutive expression of NUbo-E3(63)-VSV in budding yeast
Depositing lab: Helle Ulrich. Depositing organization: Institut fuer Molekulare Biologie (IMB Mainz). Publication: Ubiquiton-An inducible, linkage-specific polyubiquitylation tool. Renz C, Asimaki E, Meister C, Albanese V, Petriukov K, Krapoth NC, Wegmann S, Wollscheid HP, Wong RP, Fulzele A, Chen JX, Leon S, Ulrich HD. Mol Cell. 2024 Jan 18;84(2):386-400.e11. doi: 10.1016/j.molcel.2023.11.016. Epub 2023 Dec 15. PubMed 38103558.
Backbone
  Vector backbone: YIplac211
  Vector type: Yeast Expression ; integrative vector
  Selectable markers: URA3
Growth in bacteria
  Bacterial resistance: Ampicillin, 100 μg/mL
  Growth temperature: 37°C
  Growth strain: Top10
  Copy number: High Copy
Gene/Insert
  Gene/Insert name: E3(63)
  Species: H. sapiens (human), S. cerevisiae (budding yeast)
  Promoter: ADH1
  Tag / fusion protein: NUbo (N terminal on insert); VSV (C terminal on insert)
  Cloning method: Restriction Enzyme; 5′ cloning site unknown (unknown if destroyed)
Terms and licenses: Academic/Nonprofit Terms; Industry Terms: Not Available to Industry
Depositor comments: pHU4560
How to cite: YIp211-ADH-NUbo-E3(63)-VSV was a gift from Helle Ulrich (Addgene plasmid # 212751 ; http://n2t.net/addgene:212751 ; RRID:Addgene_212751)
